>Addgene plasmid #161110 | pDONR221-SLC12A5_STOP | depositor full sequence | sequence record 312154 | Full Sequence
CTTTCCTGCGTTATCCCCTGATTCTGTGGATAACCGTATTACCGCCTTTGAGTGAGCTGATACCGCTCGC
CGCAGCCGAACGACCGAGCGCAGCGAGTCAGTGAGCGAGGAAGCGGAAGAGCGCCCAATACGCAAACCGC
CTCTCCCCGCGCGTTGGCCGATTCATTAATGCAGCTGGCACGACAGGTTTCCCGACTGGAAAGCGGGCAG
TGAGCGCAACGCAATTAATACGCGTACCGCTAGCCAGGAAGAGTTTGTAGAAACGCAAAAAGGCCATCCG
TCAGGATGGCCTTCTGCTTAGTTTGATGCCTGGCAGTTTATGGCGGGCGTCCTGCCCGCCACCCTCCGGG
CCGTTGCTTCACAACGTTCAAATCCGCTCCCGGCGGATTTGTCCTACTCAGGAGAGCGTTCACCGACAAA
CAACAGATAAAACGAAAGGCCCAGTCTTCCGACTGAGCCTTTCGTTTTATTTGATGCCTGGCAGTTCCCT
ACTCTCGCGTTAACGCTAGCATGGATGTTTTCCCAGTCACGACGTTGTAAAACGACGGCCAGTCTTAAGC
TCGGGCCCCAAATAATGATTTTATTTTGACTGATAGTGACCTGTTCGTTGCAACACATTGATGAGCAATG
CTTTTTTATAATGCCAACTTTGTACAAAAAAGCAGGCTCCACCATGTCTCGGAGATTCACCGTGACAAGC
CTGCCACCTGCAGGACCAGCACGCTCTCCAGACCCAGAGTCCAGGCGCCACTCTGTGGCAGATCCAAGGC
ACCTGCCAGGAGAGGACGTGAAGGGCGATGGCAACCCAAAGGAGAGCTCCCCCTTCATCAATAGCACCGA
CACAGAGAAGGGCAAGGAGTATGATGGCAAGAACATGGCCCTGTTTGAGGAGGAGATGGACACATCCCCA
ATGGTGTCTAGCCTGCTGTCTGGCCTGGCCAACTACACCAATCTGCCACAGGGAAGCAGAGAGCACGAGG
AGGCCGAGAACAATGAGGGCGGCAAGAAGAAGCCTGTGCAGGCCCCAAGGATGGGCACATTCATGGGCGT
GTACCTGCCTTGCCTGCAGAACATCTTCGGCGTGATCCTGTTTCTGAGGCTGACCTGGGTGGTGGGAATC
GCAGGCATCATGGAGAGCTTCTGCATGGTGTTTATCTGCTGTTCCTGTACCATGCTGACAGCCATCTCTA
TGAGCGCCATCGCAACAAATGGAGTGGTGCCAGCAGGAGGATCCTACTATATGATCTCCCGGTCTCTGGG
ACCTGAGTTCGGAGGAGCAGTGGGACTGTGCTTCTATCTGGGCACCACATTTGCCGGCGCCATGTACATC
CTGGGCACCATCGAGATCCTGCTGGCCTATCTGTTCCCAGCCATGGCCATCTTTAAGGCAGAGGACGCAA
GCGGAGAGGCAGCAGCCATGCTGAACAATATGAGAGTGTATGGCACCTGCGTGCTGACATGTATGGCCAC
CGTGGTGTTTGTGGGCGTGAAGTACGTGAATAAGTTCGCCCTGGTGTTTCTGGGCTGCGTGATCCTGAGC
ATCCTGGCCATCTACGCCGGCGTGATCAAGTCCGCCTTCGACCCACCCAACTTTCCAATCTGCCTGCTGG
GCAATAGAACCCTGTCCAGGCACGGCTTCGACGTGTGCGCAAAGCTGGCATGGGAGGGCAACGAGACAGT
GACCACAAGACTGTGGGGCCTGTTCTGCTCCTCTAGGTTTCTGAATGCCACCTGTGATGAGTACTTCACC
AGAAACAATGTGACCGAGATCCAGGGAATCCCAGGAGCAGCAAGCGGACTGATCAAGGAGAACCTGTGGA
GCTCCTACCTGACAAAGGGCGTGATCGTGGAGAGGAGCGGAATGACATCCGTGGGACTGGCAGACGGAAC
CCCTATCGACATGGATCACCCATACGTGTTCTCTGATATGACAAGCTACTTCACCCTGCTGGTGGGCATC
TACTTCCCATCCGTGACCGGAATCATGGCAGGATCTAATAGAAGCGGCGACCTGAGGGATGCCCAGAAGA
GCATCCCTACCGGCACAATCCTGGCCATCGCCACCACATCCGCCGTGTATATCTCTAGCGTGGTGCTGTT
CGGAGCATGCATCGAGGGAGTGGTGCTGAGAGACAAGTTTGGCGAGGCCGTGAACGGCAATCTGGTGGTG
GGCACCCTGGCATGGCCTAGCCCATGGGTCATCGTGATCGGCTCCTTCTTTTCTACATGTGGAGCAGGAC
TGCAGTCCCTGACCGGAGCACCTAGGCTGCTGCAGGCAATCTCTAGGGACGGAATCGTGCCATTCCTGCA
GGTGTTTGGCCACGGCAAGGCCAACGGCGAGCCAACATGGGCCCTGCTGCTGACCGCCTGCATCTGTGAG
ATCGGCATCCTGATCGCCTCTCTGGATGAGGTGGCCCCCATCCTGAGCATGTTCTTTCTGATGTGCTACA
TGTTCGTGAACCTGGCCTGTGCCGTGCAGACACTGCTGAGGACCCCCAATTGGAGGCCTCGCTTCCGGTA
CTATCACTGGACCCTGTCCTTTCTGGGCATGTCTCTGTGCCTGGCCCTGATGTTTATCTGTAGCTGGTAC
TATGCACTGGTGGCAATGCTGATCGCAGGACTGATCTACAAGTATATCGAGTATAGAGGCGCCGAGAAGG
AGTGGGGCGATGGCATCAGGGGCCTGAGCCTGTCCGCCGCAAGATACGCACTGCTGAGGCTGGAGGAGGG
ACCTCCACACACAAAGAACTGGAGGCCTCAGCTGCTGGTGCTGGTGCGGGTGGACCAGGATCAGAATGTG
GTGCACCCACAGCTGCTGAGCCTGACCTCCCAGCTGAAGGCCGGCAAGGGCCTGACAATCGTGGGCTCTG
TGCTGGAGGGCACCTTCCTGGAGAACCACCCACAGGCACAGAGGGCAGAGGAGAGCATCCGGAGACTGAT
GGAGGCCGAGAAGGTGAAGGGCTTTTGCCAGGTGGTCATCTCCTCTAATCTGCGGGACGGCGTGAGCCAC
CTGATCCAGTCCGGAGGACTGGGAGGACTGCAGCACAACACAGTGCTGGTGGGCTGGCCTCGCAATTGGC
GGCAGAAGGAGGATCACCAGACCTGGAGAAACTTCATCGAGCTGGTGAGGGAGACCACAGCAGGACACCT
GGCCCTGCTGGTGACCAAGAACGTGTCCATGTTCCCTGGCAATCCAGAGCGGTTCAGCGAGGGCAGCATC
GACGTGTGGTGGATCGTGCACGATGGCGGCATGCTGATGCTGCTGCCCTTCCTGCTGCGGCACCACAAAG
TGTGGAGAAAGTGTAAGATGAGGATCTTTACAGTGGCCCAGATGGACGATAATAGCATCCAGATGAAGAA
GGACCTGACCACATTTCTGTACCACCTGCGCATCACCGCCGAGGTGGAGGTGGTGGAGATGCACGAGTCC
GATATCTCTGCCTACACATATGAGAAGACCCTGGTCATGGAGCAGAGATCCCAGATCCTGAAGCAGATGC
ACCTGACAAAGAACGAGAGAGAGAGGGAGATCCAGTCTATCACCGACGAGAGCAGGGGCTCCATCAGGCG
CAAGAACCCAGCCAATACACGCCTGCGGCTGAATGTGCCAGAGGAGACCGCAGGCGACAGCGAGGAGAAG
CCTGAGGAGGAGGTGCAGCTGATCCACGATCAGTCTGCCCCAAGCTGCCCTAGCTCCTCTCCATCCCCTG
GAGAGGAGCCAGAGGGAGAGGGAGAGACCGACCCTGAGAAGGTGCACCTGACCTGGACAAAGGATAAGTC
CGTGGCCGAGAAGAACAAGGGCCCATCTCCCGTGAGCTCCGAGGGCATCAAGGACTTCTTTTCTATGAAG
CCTGAGTGGGAGAACCTGAATCAGAGCAACGTGCGGAGAATGCACACCGCCGTGCGCCTGAATGAAGTGA
TCGTGAAGAAGTCCCGGGATGCCAAGCTGGTGCTGCTGAACATGCCAGGCCCCCCTAGAAACAGGAATGG
CGACGAGAATTATATGGAGTTCCTGGAGGTGCTGACAGAGCACCTGGATAGAGTGATGCTGGTGCGCGGA
GGAGGAAGAGAAGTGATCACCATCTACTCTTAAGACCCAGCTTTCTTGTACAAAGTTGGCATTATAAGAA
AGCATTGCTTATCAATTTGTTGCAACGAACAGGTCACTATCAGTCAAAATAAAATCATTATTTGCCATCC
AGCTGATATCCCCTATAGTGAGTCGTATTACATGGTCATAGCTGTTTCCTGGCAGCTCTGGCCCGTGTCT
CAAAATCTCTGATGTTACATTGCACAAGATAAAATAATATCATCATGAACAATAAAACTGTCTGCTTACA
TAAACAGTAATACAAGGGGTGTTATGAGCCATATTCAACGGGAAACGTCGAGGCCGCGATTAAATTCCAA
CATGGATGCTGATTTATATGGGTATAAATGGGCTCGCGATAATGTCGGGCAATCAGGTGCGACAATCTAT
CGCTTGTATGGGAAGCCCGATGCGCCAGAGTTGTTTCTGAAACATGGCAAAGGTAGCGTTGCCAATGATG
TTACAGATGAGATGGTCAGACTAAACTGGCTGACGGAATTTATGCCTCTTCCGACCATCAAGCATTTTAT
CCGTACTCCTGATGATGCATGGTTACTCACCACTGCGATCCCCGGAAAAACAGCATTCCAGGTATTAGAA
GAATATCCTGATTCAGGTGAAAATATTGTTGATGCGCTGGCAGTGTTCCTGCGCCGGTTGCATTCGATTC
CTGTTTGTAATTGTCCTTTTAACAGCGATCGCGTATTTCGTCTCGCTCAGGCGCAATCACGAATGAATAA
CGGTTTGGTTGATGCGAGTGATTTTGATGACGAGCGTAATGGCTGGCCTGTTGAACAAGTCTGGAAAGAA
ATGCATAAACTTTTGCCATTCTCACCGGATTCAGTCGTCACTCATGGTGATTTCTCACTTGATAACCTTA
TTTTTGACGAGGGGAAATTAATAGGTTGTATTGATGTTGGACGAGTCGGAATCGCAGACCGATACCAGGA
TCTTGCCATCCTATGGAACTGCCTCGGTGAGTTTTCTCCTTCATTACAGAAACGGCTTTTTCAAAAATAT
GGTATTGATAATCCTGATATGAATAAATTGCAGTTTCATTTGATGCTCGATGAGTTTTTCTAATCAGAAT
TGGTTAATTGGTTGTAACACTGGCAGAGCATTACGCTGACTTGACGGGACGGCGCAAGCTCATGACCAAA
ATCCCTTAACGTGAGTTACGCGTCGTTCCACTGAGCGTCAGACCCCGTAGAAAAGATCAAAGGATCTTCT
TGAGATCCTTTTTTTCTGCGCGTAATCTGCTGCTTGCAAACAAAAAAACCACCGCTACCAGCGGTGGTTT
GTTTGCCGGATCAAGAGCTACCAACTCTTTTTCCGAAGGTAACTGGCTTCAGCAGAGCGCAGATACCAAA
TACTGTTCTTCTAGTGTAGCCGTAGTTAGGCCACCACTTCAAGAACTCTGTAGCACCGCCTACATACCTC
GCTCTGCTAATCCTGTTACCAGTGGCTGCTGCCAGTGGCGATAAGTCGTGTCTTACCGGGTTGGACTCAA
GACGATAGTTACCGGATAAGGCGCAGCGGTCGGGCTGAACGGGGGGTTCGTGCACACAGCCCAGCTTGGA
GCGAACGACCTACACCGAACTGAGATACCTACAGCGTGAGCTATGAGAAAGCGCCACGCTTCCCGAAGGG
AGAAAGGCGGACAGGTATCCGGTAAGCGGCAGGGTCGGAACAGGAGAGCGCACGAGGGAGCTTCCAGGGG
GAAACGCCTGGTATCTTTATAGTCCTGTCGGGTTTCGCCACCTCTGACTTGAGCGTCGATTTTTGTGATG
CTCGTCAGGGGGGCGGAGCCTATGGAAAAACGCCAGCAACGCGGCCTTTTTACGGTTCCTGGCCTTTTGC
TGGCCTTTTGCTCACATGTT
Features (pLannotate 1.2.2; 10 found; start..end, strand, type, name):
    121..213     +  CDS            lacI (fragment): lac repressor; lacI; The lac repressor binds to the lac operator to inhibit transcription in E. coli. This inhibition can be relieved by adding lactose or isopropyl-β-D-thiogalactopyranoside (IPTG).
    268..295     -  terminator     rrnB T2 terminator: transcription terminator T2 from the E. coli rrnB gene
    427..470     +  terminator     rrnB T1 terminator: Escherichia coli rrnB; transcription terminator T1 from the E. coli rrnB gene
    517..553     -  CDS            lacZα (fragment): LacZα fragment of β-galactosidase; lacZ fragment
    569..668     +  protein_bind   attL1: mutant version of attL; recombination site for the Gateway® LR reaction LR Clonase™
    674..4090    +  CDS            SLC12A5: S12A5_HUMAN - Also known as KCC2, KIAA1176. Experimental evidence at protein level: Swiss-Prot protein existence level 1. Mediates electroneutral potassium-chloride cotransport in mature neurons and is required for neuronal Cl(-) homeostasis. As major extruder of intracellular chloride, it establishes the low neuronal Cl(-) levels required for chloride influx after binding of GABA-A and glycine to their receptors, with subsequent hyperpolarization and neuronal inhibition (By similarity). Involved in the regulation of dendritic spine formation and maturation (PubMed:24668262). From Homo sapiens
   4095..4194    -  protein_bind   attL2: mutant version of attL; recombination site for the Gateway® LR reaction LR Clonase™
   4212..4230    -  promoter       T7 promoter: promoter for bacteriophage T7 RNA polymerase
   4364..5173    +  CDS            KanR: aminoglycoside phosphotransferase; aph(3')-Ia; confers resistance to kanamycin in bacteria or G418 (Geneticin®) in eukaryotes
   5320..5908    +  rep_origin     ori: high-copy-number ColE1/pMB1/pBR322/pUC origin of replication
