>Addgene plasmid #161110 | pDONR221-SLC12A5_STOP | addgene full sequence | sequence record 334660 | Addgene NGS Result
CAAATAATGATTTTATTTTGACTGATAGTGACCTGTTCGTTGCAACACATTGATGAGCAATGCTTTTTTA
TAATGCCAACTTTGTACAAAAAAGCAGGCTCCACCATGTCTCGGAGATTCACCGTGACAAGCCTGCCACC
TGCAGGACCAGCACGCTCTCCAGACCCAGAGTCCAGGCGCCACTCTGTGGCAGATCCAAGGCACCTGCCA
GGAGAGGACGTGAAGGGCGATGGCAACCCAAAGGAGAGCTCCCCCTTCATCAATAGCACCGACACAGAGA
AGGGCAAGGAGTATGATGGCAAGAACATGGCCCTGTTTGAGGAGGAGATGGACACATCCCCAATGGTGTC
TAGCCTGCTGTCTGGCCTGGCCAACTACACCAATCTGCCACAGGGAAGCAGAGAGCACGAGGAGGCCGAG
AACAATGAGGGCGGCAAGAAGAAGCCTGTGCAGGCCCCAAGGATGGGCACATTCATGGGCGTGTACCTGC
CTTGCCTGCAGAACATCTTCGGCGTGATCCTGTTTCTGAGGCTGACCTGGGTGGTGGGAATCGCAGGCAT
CATGGAGAGCTTCTGCATGGTGTTTATCTGCTGTTCCTGTACCATGCTGACAGCCATCTCTATGAGCGCC
ATCGCAACAAATGGAGTGGTGCCAGCAGGAGGATCCTACTATATGATCTCCCGGTCTCTGGGACCTGAGT
TCGGAGGAGCAGTGGGACTGTGCTTCTATCTGGGCACCACATTTGCCGGCGCCATGTACATCCTGGGCAC
CATCGAGATCCTGCTGGCCTATCTGTTCCCAGCCATGGCCATCTTTAAGGCAGAGGACGCAAGCGGAGAG
GCAGCAGCCATGCTGAACAATATGAGAGTGTATGGCACCTGCGTGCTGACATGTATGGCCACCGTGGTGT
TTGTGGGCGTGAAGTACGTGAATAAGTTCGCCCTGGTGTTTCTGGGCTGCGTGATCCTGAGCATCCTGGC
CATCTACGCCGGCGTGATCAAGTCCGCCTTCGACCCACCCAACTTTCCAATCTGCCTGCTGGGCAATAGA
ACCCTGTCCAGGCACGGCTTCGACGTGTGCGCAAAGCTGGCATGGGAGGGCAACGAGACAGTGACCACAA
GACTGTGGGGCCTGTTCTGCTCCTCTAGGTTTCTGAATGCCACCTGTGATGAGTACTTCACCAGAAACAA
TGTGACCGAGATCCAGGGAATCCCAGGAGCAGCAAGCGGACTGATCAAGGAGAACCTGTGGAGCTCCTAC
CTGACAAAGGGCGTGATCGTGGAGAGGAGCGGAATGACATCCGTGGGACTGGCAGACGGAACCCCTATCG
ACATGGATCACCCATACGTGTTCTCTGATATGACAAGCTACTTCACCCTGCTGGTGGGCATCTACTTCCC
ATCCGTGACCGGAATCATGGCAGGATCTAATAGAAGCGGCGACCTGAGGGATGCCCAGAAGAGCATCCCT
ACCGGCACAATCCTGGCCATCGCCACCACATCCGCCGTGTATATCTCTAGCGTGGTGCTGTTCGGAGCAT
GCATCGAGGGAGTGGTGCTGAGAGACAAGTTTGGCGAGGCCGTGAACGGCAATCTGGTGGTGGGCACCCT
GGCATGGCCTAGCCCATGGGTCATCGTGATCGGCTCCTTCTTTTCTACATGTGGAGCAGGACTGCAGTCC
CTGACCGGAGCACCTAGGCTGCTGCAGGCAATCTCTAGGGACGGAATCGTGCCATTCCTGCAGGTGTTTG
GCCACGGCAAGGCCAACGGCGAGCCAACATGGGCCCTGCTGCTGACCGCCTGCATCTGTGAGATCGGCAT
CCTGATCGCCTCTCTGGATGAGGTGGCCCCCATCCTGAGCATGTTCTTTCTGATGTGCTACATGTTCGTG
AACCTGGCCTGTGCCGTGCAGACACTGCTGAGGACCCCCAATTGGAGGCCTCGCTTCCGGTACTATCACT
GGACCCTGTCCTTTCTGGGCATGTCTCTGTGCCTGGCCCTGATGTTTATCTGTAGCTGGTACTATGCACT
GGTGGCAATGCTGATCGCAGGACTGATCTACAAGTATATCGAGTATAGAGGCGCCGAGAAGGAGTGGGGC
GATGGCATCAGGGGCCTGAGCCTGTCCGCCGCAAGATACGCACTGCTGAGGCTGGAGGAGGGACCTCCAC
ACACAAAGAACTGGAGGCCTCAGCTGCTGGTGCTGGTGCGGGTGGACCAGGATCAGAATGTGGTGCACCC
ACAGCTGCTGAGCCTGACCTCCCAGCTGAAGGCCGGCAAGGGCCTGACAATCGTGGGCTCTGTGCTGGAG
GGCACCTTCCTGGAGAACCACCCACAGGCACAGAGGGCAGAGGAGAGCATCCGGAGACTGATGGAGGCCG
AGAAGGTGAAGGGCTTTTGCCAGGTGGTCATCTCCTCTAATCTGCGGGACGGCGTGAGCCACCTGATCCA
GTCCGGAGGACTGGGAGGACTGCAGCACAACACAGTGCTGGTGGGCTGGCCTCGCAATTGGCGGCAGAAG
GAGGATCACCAGACCTGGAGAAACTTCATCGAGCTGGTGAGGGAGACCACAGCAGGACACCTGGCCCTGC
TGGTGACCAAGAACGTGTCCATGTTCCCTGGCAATCCAGAGCGGTTCAGCGAGGGCAGCATCGACGTGTG
GTGGATCGTGCACGATGGCGGCATGCTGATGCTGCTGCCCTTCCTGCTGCGGCACCACAAAGTGTGGAGA
AAGTGTAAGATGAGGATCTTTACAGTGGCCCAGATGGACGATAATAGCATCCAGATGAAGAAGGACCTGA
CCACATTTCTGTACCACCTGCGCATCACCGCCGAGGTGGAGGTGGTGGAGATGCACGAGTCCGATATCTC
TGCCTACACATATGAGAAGACCCTGGTCATGGAGCAGAGATCCCAGATCCTGAAGCAGATGCACCTGACA
AAGAACGAGAGAGAGAGGGAGATCCAGTCTATCACCGACGAGAGCAGGGGCTCCATCAGGCGCAAGAACC
CAGCCAATACACGCCTGCGGCTGAATGTGCCAGAGGAGACCGCAGGCGACAGCGAGGAGAAGCCTGAGGA
GGAGGTGCAGCTGATCCACGATCAGTCTGCCCCAAGCTGCCCTAGCTCCTCTCCATCCCCTGGAGAGGAG
CCAGAGGGAGAGGGAGAGACCGACCCTGAGAAGGTGCACCTGACCTGGACAAAGGATAAGTCCGTGGCCG
AGAAGAACAAGGGCCCATCTCCCGTGAGCTCCGAGGGCATCAAGGACTTCTTTTCTATGAAGCCTGAGTG
GGAGAACCTGAATCAGAGCAACGTGCGGAGAATGCACACCGCCGTGCGCCTGAATGAAGTGATCGTGAAG
AAGTCCCGGGATGCCAAGCTGGTGCTGCTGAACATGCCAGGCCCCCCTAGAAACAGGAATGGCGACGAGA
ATTATATGGAGTTCCTGGAGGTGCTGACAGAGCACCTGGATAGAGTGATGCTGGTGCGCGGAGGAGGAAG
AGAAGTGATCACCATCTACTCTTAAGACCCAGCTTTCTTGTACAAAGTTGGCATTATAAGAAAGCATTGC
TTATCAATTTGTTGCAACGAACAGGTCACTATCAGTCAAAATAAAATCATTATTTGCCATCCAGCTGATA
TCCCCTATAGTGAGTCGTATTACATGGTCATAGCTGTTTCCTGGCAGCTCTGGCCCGTGTCTCAAAATCT
CTGATGTTACATTGCACAAGATAAAAATATATCATCATGAACAATAAAACTGTCTGCTTACATAAACAGT
AATACAAGGGGTGTTATGAGCCATATTCAACGGGAAACGTCGAGGCCGCGATTAAATTCCAACATGGATG
CTGATTTATATGGGTATAAATGGGCTCGCGATAATGTCGGGCAATCAGGTGCGACAATCTATCGCTTGTA
TGGGAAGCCCGATGCGCCAGAGTTGTTTCTGAAACATGGCAAAGGTAGCGTTGCCAATGATGTTACAGAT
GAGATGGTCAGACTAAACTGGCTGACGGAATTTATGCCTCTTCCGACCATCAAGCATTTTATCCGTACTC
CTGATGATGCATGGTTACTCACCACTGCGATCCCCGGAAAAACAGCATTCCAGGTATTAGAAGAATATCC
TGATTCAGGTGAAAATATTGTTGATGCGCTGGCAGTGTTCCTGCGCCGGTTGCATTCGATTCCTGTTTGT
AATTGTCCTTTTAACAGCGATCGCGTATTTCGTCTCGCTCAGGCGCAATCACGAATGAATAACGGTTTGG
TTGATGCGAGTGATTTTGATGACGAGCGTAATGGCTGGCCTGTTGAACAAGTCTGGAAAGAAATGCATAA
ACTTTTGCCATTCTCACCGGATTCAGTCGTCACTCATGGTGATTTCTCACTTGATAACCTTATTTTTGAC
GAGGGGAAATTAATAGGTTGTATTGATGTTGGACGAGTCGGAATCGCAGACCGATACCAGGATCTTGCCA
TCCTATGGAACTGCCTCGGTGAGTTTTCTCCTTCATTACAGAAACGGCTTTTTCAAAAATATGGTATTGA
TAATCCTGATATGAATAAATTGCAGTTTCATTTGATGCTCGATGAGTTTTTCTAATCAGAATTGGTTAAT
TGGTTGTAACACTGGCAGAGCATTACGCTGACTTGACGGGACGGCGCAAGCTCATGACCAAAATCCCTTA
ACGTGAGTTACGCGTCGTTCCACTGAGCGTCAGACCCCGTAGAAAAGATCAAAGGATCTTCTTGAGATCC
TTTTTTTCTGCGCGTAATCTGCTGCTTGCAAACAAAAAAACCACCGCTACCAGCGGTGGTTTGTTTGCCG
GATCAAGAGCTACCAACTCTTTTTCCGAAGGTAACTGGCTTCAGCAGAGCGCAGATACCAAATACTGTTC
TTCTAGTGTAGCCGTAGTTAGGCCACCACTTCAAGAACTCTGTAGCACCGCCTACATACCTCGCTCTGCT
AATCCTGTTACCAGTGGCTGCTGCCAGTGGCGATAAGTCGTGTCTTACCGGGTTGGACTCAAGACGATAG
TTACCGGATAAGGCGCAGCGGTCGGGCTGAACGGGGGGTTCGTGCACACAGCCCAGCTTGGAGCGAACGA
CCTACACCGAACTGAGATACCTACAGCGTGAGCTATGAGAAAGCGCCACGCTTCCCGAAGGGAGAAAGGC
GGACAGGTATCCGGTAAGCGGCAGGGTCGGAACAGGAGAGCGCACGAGGGAGCTTCCAGGGGGAAACGCC
TGGTATCTTTATAGTCCTGTCGGGTTTCGCCACCTCTGACTTGAGCGTCGATTTTTGTGATGCTCGTCAG
GGGGGCGGAGCCTATGGAAAAACGCCAGCAACGCGGCCTTTTTACGGTTCCTGGCCTTTTGCTGGCCTTT
TGCTCACATGTTCTTTCCTGCGTTATCCCCTGATTCTGTGGATAACCGTATTACCGCCTTTGAGTGAGCT
GATACCGCTCGCCGCAGCCGAACGACCGAGCGCAGCGAGTCAGTGAGCGAGGAAGCGGAAGAGCGCCCAA
TACGCAAACCGCCTCTCCCCGCGCGTTGGCCGATTCATTAATGCAGCTGGCACGACAGGTTTCCCGACTG
GAAAGCGGGCAGTGAGCGCAACGCAATTAATACGCGTACCGCTAGCCAGGAAGAGTTTGTAGAAACGCAA
AAAGGCCATCCGTCAGGATGGCCTTCTGCTTAGTTTGATGCCTGGCAGTTTATGGCGGGCGTCCTGCCCG
CCACCCTCCGGGCCGTTGCTTCACAACGTTCAAATCCGCTCCCGGCGGATTTGTCCTACTCAGGAGAGCG
TTCACCGACAAACAACAGATAAAACGAAAGGCCCAGTCTTCCGACTGAGCCTTTCGTTTTATTTGATGCC
TGGCAGTTCCCTACTCTCGCGTTAACGCTAGCATGGATGTTTTCCCAGTCACGACGTTGTAAAACGACGG
CCAGTCTTAAGCTCGGGCCC
Features (pLannotate 1.2.2; 10 found; start..end, strand, type, name):
      1..100     +  protein_bind   attL1: mutant version of attL; recombination site for the Gateway® LR reaction LR Clonase™
    106..3522    +  CDS            SLC12A5: S12A5_HUMAN - Also known as KCC2, KIAA1176. Experimental evidence at protein level: Swiss-Prot protein existence level 1. Mediates electroneutral potassium-chloride cotransport in mature neurons and is required for neuronal Cl(-) homeostasis. As major extruder of intracellular chloride, it establishes the low neuronal Cl(-) levels required for chloride influx after binding of GABA-A and glycine to their receptors, with subsequent hyperpolarization and neuronal inhibition (By similarity). Involved in the regulation of dendritic spine formation and maturation (PubMed:24668262). From Homo sapiens
   3527..3626    -  protein_bind   attL2: mutant version of attL; recombination site for the Gateway® LR reaction LR Clonase™
   3644..3662    -  promoter       T7 promoter: promoter for bacteriophage T7 RNA polymerase
   3796..4605    +  CDS            KanR: aminoglycoside phosphotransferase; aph(3')-Ia; confers resistance to kanamycin in bacteria or G418 (Geneticin®) in eukaryotes
   4752..5340    +  rep_origin     ori: high-copy-number ColE1/pMB1/pBR322/pUC origin of replication
   5523..5615    +  CDS            lacI (fragment): lac repressor; lacI; The lac repressor binds to the lac operator to inhibit transcription in E. coli. This inhibition can be relieved by adding lactose or isopropyl-β-D-thiogalactopyranoside (IPTG).
   5670..5697    -  terminator     rrnB T2 terminator: transcription terminator T2 from the E. coli rrnB gene
   5829..5872    +  terminator     rrnB T1 terminator: Escherichia coli rrnB; transcription terminator T1 from the E. coli rrnB gene
   5919..5955    -  CDS            lacZα (fragment): LacZα fragment of β-galactosidase; lacZ fragment
