[The description below was written by a language model from this plasmid's Addgene catalogue record and pLannotate feature annotations shown in this document.]
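Description:
pDONR221-SLC12A5_STOP is a Gateway entry clone built on the pDONR221 backbone and carrying a codon-optimized open reading frame for human SLC12A5 (also known as KCC2 or KIAA1176). This gene encodes the neuronal potassium-chloride cotransporter that extrudes chloride and so maintains the low intracellular chloride levels needed for hyperpolarizing GABA and glycine signalling. The plasmid is about 6 kb, with an insert of roughly 3.4 kb. It is propagated in E. coli through a high-copy ColE1/pUC-type origin and selected with kanamycin via the aph(3')-Ia resistance gene. The two annotated sequence records, the depositor's full sequence and the repository's sequencing result, are the same length and list the same ten features in the same order, differing only in where numbering starts.

The ORF lies between attL1 and attL2 sites, so an LR Clonase reaction can transfer it directionally into any attR-containing destination vector. Although the catalogue lists the vector type as mammalian expression, the feature table shows no eukaryotic promoter or polyadenylation signal, so expression depends on the destination vector chosen. The only annotated promoter is a T7 promoter just outside attL2, oriented toward the insert on the antisense strand. rrnB T1 and T2 terminators upstream of attL1 insulate the cassette from read-through transcription, and the short lacI and lacZα fragments are backbone remnants.

This version ends the ORF with a stop codon, which makes it suited to native or N-terminally tagged expression rather than C-terminal fusions. A companion clone without the stop codon exists for C-terminal fusions. The plasmid belongs to a consortium collection of solute carrier transporter clones intended to support SLC research and drug discovery.
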