Addgene plasmid #161110: pDONR221-SLC12A5_STOP
Purpose: Gateway entry clone with codon-optimized ORF sequence for subcloning into custom expression vectors. Contains a STOP codon at the end of the codon-optimized ORF sequence.
Depositing lab: RESOLUTE Consortium & Giulio Superti-Furga. Depositing organization: CeMM Research Center for Molecular Medicine. Publication: The RESOLUTE consortium: unlocking SLC transporters for drug discovery. Superti-Furga G, Lackner D, Wiedmer T, Ingles-Prieto A, Barbosa B, Girardi E, Goldmann U, Gurtl B, Klavins K, Klimek C, Lindinger S, Lineiro-Retes E, Muller AC, Onstein S, Redinger G, Reil D, Sedlyarov V, Wolf G, Crawford M, Everley R, ... Steppan CM. Nat Rev Drug Discov. 2020 Jul;19(7):429-430. doi: 10.1038/d41573-020-00056-6. PubMed 32265506.
Backbone
  Vector backbone: pDONR221
  Backbone manufacturer: ThermoFisher Scientific
  Backbone size w/o insert (bp): 2550
  Vector type: Mammalian Expression
Growth in bacteria
  Bacterial resistance: Kanamycin, 50 μg/mL
  Growth temperature: 37°C
  Growth strain: NEB Stable
  Copy number: High Copy
Gene/Insert
  Gene/Insert name: SLC12A5 (alt name: KIAA1176, KCC2)
  Species: H. sapiens (human)
  Insert size (bp): 3420
  Entrez Gene: SLC12A5 (a.k.a. EIEE34, EIG14, KCC2, hKCC2)
  Cloning method: Gateway Cloning
  Sequencing primers: 5′ M13-fwd; 3′ M13-rev
Terms and licenses: Academic/Nonprofit Terms; Industry Terms
Depositor comments: This plasmid contains a STOP codon at the end of the codon-optimized ORF. For the version of this plasmid that does not contain a STOP codon, please see Addgene plasmid 131944 For more information on the full Resolute plasmid collection, please see www.addgene.org/depositor-collections/re-solute/. Please provide your feedback on this plasmid to the RESOLUTE consortium by filling out their RESOLUTE repository feedback form: https://forms.office.com/Pages/ResponsePage.aspx?id=0e05yklzmkS7rjFGQL4N7z4feCLQvEJAmVcOCM_u885UN1JJRko0Ukg4TVQwNTZLOUxPQVJWT1NHUCQlQCN0PWcu
How to cite: pDONR221-SLC12A5_STOP was a gift from RESOLUTE Consortium & Giulio Superti-Furga (Addgene plasmid # 161110 ; http://n2t.net/addgene:161110 ; RRID:Addgene_161110)
