>Addgene plasmid #161110 | pDONR221-SLC12A5_STOP | depositor partial sequence | sequence record 312155 | Codon-optimized ORF of SLC12A5
ATGTCTCGGAGATTCACCGTGACAAGCCTGCCACCTGCAGGACCAGCACGCTCTCCAGACCCAGAGTCCA
GGCGCCACTCTGTGGCAGATCCAAGGCACCTGCCAGGAGAGGACGTGAAGGGCGATGGCAACCCAAAGGA
GAGCTCCCCCTTCATCAATAGCACCGACACAGAGAAGGGCAAGGAGTATGATGGCAAGAACATGGCCCTG
TTTGAGGAGGAGATGGACACATCCCCAATGGTGTCTAGCCTGCTGTCTGGCCTGGCCAACTACACCAATC
TGCCACAGGGAAGCAGAGAGCACGAGGAGGCCGAGAACAATGAGGGCGGCAAGAAGAAGCCTGTGCAGGC
CCCAAGGATGGGCACATTCATGGGCGTGTACCTGCCTTGCCTGCAGAACATCTTCGGCGTGATCCTGTTT
CTGAGGCTGACCTGGGTGGTGGGAATCGCAGGCATCATGGAGAGCTTCTGCATGGTGTTTATCTGCTGTT
CCTGTACCATGCTGACAGCCATCTCTATGAGCGCCATCGCAACAAATGGAGTGGTGCCAGCAGGAGGATC
CTACTATATGATCTCCCGGTCTCTGGGACCTGAGTTCGGAGGAGCAGTGGGACTGTGCTTCTATCTGGGC
ACCACATTTGCCGGCGCCATGTACATCCTGGGCACCATCGAGATCCTGCTGGCCTATCTGTTCCCAGCCA
TGGCCATCTTTAAGGCAGAGGACGCAAGCGGAGAGGCAGCAGCCATGCTGAACAATATGAGAGTGTATGG
CACCTGCGTGCTGACATGTATGGCCACCGTGGTGTTTGTGGGCGTGAAGTACGTGAATAAGTTCGCCCTG
GTGTTTCTGGGCTGCGTGATCCTGAGCATCCTGGCCATCTACGCCGGCGTGATCAAGTCCGCCTTCGACC
CACCCAACTTTCCAATCTGCCTGCTGGGCAATAGAACCCTGTCCAGGCACGGCTTCGACGTGTGCGCAAA
GCTGGCATGGGAGGGCAACGAGACAGTGACCACAAGACTGTGGGGCCTGTTCTGCTCCTCTAGGTTTCTG
AATGCCACCTGTGATGAGTACTTCACCAGAAACAATGTGACCGAGATCCAGGGAATCCCAGGAGCAGCAA
GCGGACTGATCAAGGAGAACCTGTGGAGCTCCTACCTGACAAAGGGCGTGATCGTGGAGAGGAGCGGAAT
GACATCCGTGGGACTGGCAGACGGAACCCCTATCGACATGGATCACCCATACGTGTTCTCTGATATGACA
AGCTACTTCACCCTGCTGGTGGGCATCTACTTCCCATCCGTGACCGGAATCATGGCAGGATCTAATAGAA
GCGGCGACCTGAGGGATGCCCAGAAGAGCATCCCTACCGGCACAATCCTGGCCATCGCCACCACATCCGC
CGTGTATATCTCTAGCGTGGTGCTGTTCGGAGCATGCATCGAGGGAGTGGTGCTGAGAGACAAGTTTGGC
GAGGCCGTGAACGGCAATCTGGTGGTGGGCACCCTGGCATGGCCTAGCCCATGGGTCATCGTGATCGGCT
CCTTCTTTTCTACATGTGGAGCAGGACTGCAGTCCCTGACCGGAGCACCTAGGCTGCTGCAGGCAATCTC
TAGGGACGGAATCGTGCCATTCCTGCAGGTGTTTGGCCACGGCAAGGCCAACGGCGAGCCAACATGGGCC
CTGCTGCTGACCGCCTGCATCTGTGAGATCGGCATCCTGATCGCCTCTCTGGATGAGGTGGCCCCCATCC
TGAGCATGTTCTTTCTGATGTGCTACATGTTCGTGAACCTGGCCTGTGCCGTGCAGACACTGCTGAGGAC
CCCCAATTGGAGGCCTCGCTTCCGGTACTATCACTGGACCCTGTCCTTTCTGGGCATGTCTCTGTGCCTG
GCCCTGATGTTTATCTGTAGCTGGTACTATGCACTGGTGGCAATGCTGATCGCAGGACTGATCTACAAGT
ATATCGAGTATAGAGGCGCCGAGAAGGAGTGGGGCGATGGCATCAGGGGCCTGAGCCTGTCCGCCGCAAG
ATACGCACTGCTGAGGCTGGAGGAGGGACCTCCACACACAAAGAACTGGAGGCCTCAGCTGCTGGTGCTG
GTGCGGGTGGACCAGGATCAGAATGTGGTGCACCCACAGCTGCTGAGCCTGACCTCCCAGCTGAAGGCCG
GCAAGGGCCTGACAATCGTGGGCTCTGTGCTGGAGGGCACCTTCCTGGAGAACCACCCACAGGCACAGAG
GGCAGAGGAGAGCATCCGGAGACTGATGGAGGCCGAGAAGGTGAAGGGCTTTTGCCAGGTGGTCATCTCC
TCTAATCTGCGGGACGGCGTGAGCCACCTGATCCAGTCCGGAGGACTGGGAGGACTGCAGCACAACACAG
TGCTGGTGGGCTGGCCTCGCAATTGGCGGCAGAAGGAGGATCACCAGACCTGGAGAAACTTCATCGAGCT
GGTGAGGGAGACCACAGCAGGACACCTGGCCCTGCTGGTGACCAAGAACGTGTCCATGTTCCCTGGCAAT
CCAGAGCGGTTCAGCGAGGGCAGCATCGACGTGTGGTGGATCGTGCACGATGGCGGCATGCTGATGCTGC
TGCCCTTCCTGCTGCGGCACCACAAAGTGTGGAGAAAGTGTAAGATGAGGATCTTTACAGTGGCCCAGAT
GGACGATAATAGCATCCAGATGAAGAAGGACCTGACCACATTTCTGTACCACCTGCGCATCACCGCCGAG
GTGGAGGTGGTGGAGATGCACGAGTCCGATATCTCTGCCTACACATATGAGAAGACCCTGGTCATGGAGC
AGAGATCCCAGATCCTGAAGCAGATGCACCTGACAAAGAACGAGAGAGAGAGGGAGATCCAGTCTATCAC
CGACGAGAGCAGGGGCTCCATCAGGCGCAAGAACCCAGCCAATACACGCCTGCGGCTGAATGTGCCAGAG
GAGACCGCAGGCGACAGCGAGGAGAAGCCTGAGGAGGAGGTGCAGCTGATCCACGATCAGTCTGCCCCAA
GCTGCCCTAGCTCCTCTCCATCCCCTGGAGAGGAGCCAGAGGGAGAGGGAGAGACCGACCCTGAGAAGGT
GCACCTGACCTGGACAAAGGATAAGTCCGTGGCCGAGAAGAACAAGGGCCCATCTCCCGTGAGCTCCGAG
GGCATCAAGGACTTCTTTTCTATGAAGCCTGAGTGGGAGAACCTGAATCAGAGCAACGTGCGGAGAATGC
ACACCGCCGTGCGCCTGAATGAAGTGATCGTGAAGAAGTCCCGGGATGCCAAGCTGGTGCTGCTGAACAT
GCCAGGCCCCCCTAGAAACAGGAATGGCGACGAGAATTATATGGAGTTCCTGGAGGTGCTGACAGAGCAC
CTGGATAGAGTGATGCTGGTGCGCGGAGGAGGAAGAGAAGTGATCACCATCTACTCTTAA
